>Addgene plasmid #192764 | Ppst93-MCRaeo-NB | addgene full sequence | sequence record 379058 | Addgene NGS Result
ATAATTTAGTTTTTTTTTATTGCAGTTTTAGAAGTGCGTTTGTCCTGGAGCGAAATACACGATATCGTGT
AGTCTCCTTCAGATGAAAATAATATTTTTAATTTTCAGAAATATTACTGGAAAAATACCTGAAAAATATT
TGAAAAAAAAACATACACCCAGCGGGGAAAAATCGAACATTTTGAAAAAGTCTATTTATAGGGTTTAAAC
AGGGCCAAGACCTGCGGGATATACCCCAAAAATGTTCGATAAAAAAATCGAACATTTTTCGAACATTTTT
TATAATGTTCGATGTGTGCGAGTATGTTCGATAAAAAAATCGAACATTTTGAAAGACAATTTGAAGAGAT
ATAAAAAAAATAATCTATTATAATATAGATATATAATATGTTCGATATGTTCGATATTTTTTTATATATT
ATATTATATTTAACCTTGTATTGATTATTGAATAATATTTATTATTACTTTTTTTGATTTCTTGTAAAAA
ATCGAACATATTTTACATATTGTAAAAAATAAAAAAGATTTAAAAAAAGTGTCCGAAAAAGTTAAACAAA
CATTATTATTAAAATGTTAGTTTAATATGTATCTTGATATGCTCTTCTTTCTTTCATGCTTAAACTTGTA
TAACTGTATGCTTTTTTCATTTCCTTTATTTTGTCCTTTCCTTTCTTTGTTATCTGGTAATATCCTTCCT
TCTTTCCTGCATACTTCAAAAATCCAAGGTTTTTTAAGTTATCGAGATAAGAATTACTAGATGAATTCGC
GCCCGGTTCTAGATTTATTCATAAAATAGGAACTAAAATACCAAAATAGAAACATTTATATACATTTGAT
GTGTAGGGTATACCATAAACCTGGGAGGTGTCTCATATGGATTACAAAGATGATGATGATAAAGGCGCCA
GCTGGTCACACCCACAATTTGAAAAAGGAGGTGGATCAGGAGGTGGATCAGGAGGTTCAGCATGGTCACA
TCCTCAGTTTGAAAAATCAGCAATGGTTAAATACGAAGATAAAATTAACCTTTACGATGCAAAAGGAAAC
CTTGCAGAAGAAAACGTTCCACTTGAAGCAATTTCACCATTATACAATCCAGTTGTTAAAGATATGGTTA
AATCAATTAAAAGAACAGTTGCAGTTAACCTTGCAGGAATTGAAGCAACACTTAAAGCAGGAACTATTGG
AGGAAAAGCATGTAGAGTTCCAGGAAGAACTCTTGATTTACCAATTGTTGATGAAGCAGAAGCAATTATG
GATAAAGTTGAAAAAATTCTTAAAATTTCAGAAGATGATGATACAAATATTAGAACTATTAATGGAGGAA
AACAAGCAGTTGTTCAGGTTCCATCAAAAAGACTTGATATTGCAGCAGAATACTCAGTTTCAATGTTATC
AACAGGAATGGCACTTAAAGAAGCAATTATTGATACATTTGATGTTGATATGTTTGATGGATCAACTGTT
CACGCAGCAATTGTTGGAAGATATCCACAAGTTATGGATTACATGGGAGGAAATATTGCATCATTATTAG
GAGCACCATCAAATATGGAAGGATTAGGATACGCACTTAGAAACATTATGGTTAACCACTACGTTGCAAC
AACAAAGAAAAATCTTATGAACGCAGTTGCATTTTCATCAATTATGGAACAAACTGCAATGTTTGAAATG
GGAGATGCAATTGGATCATTTGAAAGAATGCACTTATTAGGACTTGGATACCAGGGACTTAACGCAGATA
ACATTGTTATTGATTTAGTTAAAGCAAATGCATCAGGAACAGTTGGAACTGTTGTTGCATCAGTTGTTGA
AAGAGCACTTGAAGATAAAGTTATTGCAGAAGATAAAACAATGAACTCAGGATTTACTATGTACAAACCA
GTTGATGTTGCAAAATGGAATGCATACGCAGCAGCAGGATTAGTTGCAGCATCAATTGTTAATTGTGGAG
CAGCAAGAGCAGCACAAAATGTTGCATCAACAATTCTTTACTACAACGATATTCTTGAATATGAAACAGG
ATTACCAGGAACTGATTACGGAAGATCAGAAGGAACTGCAGTTGGATTTTCATTTTTCTCACACTCAATT
TATGGAGGCGGAGGACCAGGAATTTTTACAGGAAATCACGTTGTTACTAGACACTCAAAAGGATTTGCAA
TTCCACCAGTTACAGCAGCATTATGTGTTGATGCAGGAACACAGATGTTTTCACCAGAAAAAACTTCAGC
ATTAGTTGGAGCAGTTTACTCAGATATTCCAGAATTTAGAGAACCACTTAAACACGTTATTGAAGGAGCA
ATTGAAATTAAAGATAAAATTTAAATTATCAATTGCTCATATATCTTTTATTCCCGGTATTTAACTTATT
GGTAGGTAATATTATGATTGAAATTGAAGTTTTTCCACACAGATTTTTAAAAGCAGATACAACTGAAAAA
TTTCTTAACGATATTTACTCAATTGAAACTGTTGAAAGAGTTATTGTTCACGGACAACCATTACCAAAAA
CTGTTTATTACGGACCAGCAAGAGGAACACCAGTTAATCACCCAGAAAGAAAAGAAGTTCTTGTTAACGG
AGTTCCAGTTGAACTTACAGTTATGGCAGGAAGATTTTGGATTCTTCTTGAAAACGATAACGAACTTAAC
AAAATTGAAGAAATTTGTAAATCATTATTTCCATATGGATACAATTTAAATGTTGGAAAATTTACTAGAG
ATTCACCAACAACTACAGATTACATGAAATACGGAGAAAAACTTGTTAACTCAATGGATAGAAAAATGAT
TGGACTTACAGATCCAAGATCAAAATTTGCATCATCAGTTAAAATGATTCCAAAAAACGAAAACGCAGAA
TGTGAACAGAATTAAGAGGATAGTGATTTTATGCCAGTTGGAAGAAAAGAACAAATTGTTGATTGTAGAG
CAGTTAGAGGATTAGGAGAAGGTGGAGGATTAGCACAGAGAGGAACATTTGCAGAAGGACTTAAAAACGA
TGTTGTTGTTGTTGCAATGTCACCAGGAAGAAGACACATTACAAAACCAGTTTGTGAAATTACTTACGGA
ATTAGAGAAGCAGGAATTCAAACTTCAGTTCTTGTTCTTAACGCAGGATCAGGATTACCACACGATACAC
CAAAAGGATCATTAGGATCAACTTTTGGATTAAAACCAGAAGAAGCAAAACAGGTTAACAGACACAAACT
TTGTATTGTTCACCTTGGAAACGTTAAATCACACATTATTTACAAAGCAAGATTATTTCTTAGATACGTT
AAAATTCCAACAATTATTGTTTGTCAAACTCCAATTGATATGGAAGATTTTGCAAAAATTGGAGTTAAAA
CAAAAAACGTTATGCCAGTTAATCCAGATACAGAAGGAACTATTGTTGATATTATTACTGGAGTTGTTAG
AGGAGAATCAGCAACACAGCTTAAAATTGATGAAACTATTGAAAAAATTAAAAATCACTTAAATTAAATT
AAAAGGTGATTCTATGGCATATACTCCACAATTTTGTCCAGGATCAACAACTGTTGCACAGAATAGAAGA
GATCACATGAATCCAGATGTTCAACTTGAAAAACTTAGAGAAATTCCAGATGATGAAATTGTTAAAGTTA
TGGGACACAGACAGCCAGGAGAAGATTACAAAACAGTTCACCCACCATTAGAAGAAATGGATATGCCAGA
AGATTTTGTTAGAGATATTGTTGAACCAATGTCAGGAGCAAAAGAAGGACACAGAATTAGATACATTCAA
TTTGCAGATTCAATGTACAATGCACCAGCACAGCCATATGATAGAGCAAGAACTTACATGTGGAGATTTA
GAGGAGTTGATACAGGAACTCTTTCAGGAAGACAAGTTATTGAAATGAGAGAATCAAACCTTGAAGAAAT
GTCAAAAAACTTTTGTATTGATACAGCATTTTTCGATCCAGCAACTTGTGGAATGAGAGGAGCAACAGTT
CACGGACACTCACTTAGACTTGATGAAAACGGACTTATGTTTGATGCATTACAAAGATATGTTTTTGATG
AAAAAACAGGACACGTTCTTTACGTTAAAGATCAGGTTGGAAGACCATTAGATGAACCAGTTGATTTTGG
AGAACCATTATCAACTGAAAAACTTAAAGAAATTACAACTATTTACAGAAAAGATTCAATTGCAATGAGA
GATGATGAAGAAATTGTTACAGTTGTTAAAAGAATTCACAGAGCAAGAACTCTTGGAGGATATATGCCAA
CAGAAAAAATTTTTGAAGGATTATAAGTGAAATACGATACAGCAAATATTGAATATATTACTTAACCTAC
CTCTACTTACCTTTTGAGGTGAATTTTATGGAAGCAGAAAAGAAATTATTTCTTAAAGCATTAAAAGAAA
AATTTGATGAAGATCCAAAAGAAAAATACACAAAATTTTACACTTACGGAGGATGGAAACAATCAAAAAG
AAAAACTGAATTTGTTGAAGCAGCAAAAGATATTGCAGATAAAAGAGGTGGAATGCCAGGATACAATCCA
GATATTGGAGTTCCATTAGGACAGAGAAAAATGATGTCATACAAACTTTCAGGAACAGATGATTACGTTG
AAGGAGATGATTTACACTTTATGAACAACGCAGCAATTCAACAGCTTCACGATGATATTAGAAGAACTGT
TATTGTTGGAATGGATACAGGACACATGGTTCTTGAAAAACGATTAGGAGTTGAAGTTACACCAGAAACT
ATTAACGAATACATGGAAACTATTAATCACGCATTACCTGGAGGAGCAGTTGTTCAAGAACACATGGTTG
AAGTTGATCCAGCATTAGCATGGGATTCATACGCAAAAATTTTTACAGGAGATGATGAACTTGCAGATGA
ATTAGATAAAAGAGTTTTAGTTGATATTAACAAATTATTTCCAGAAGAACAAGCAGAAGAACTTAAAGCA
GCAATTGGAAAGAAAACATACCAGATTTCAAGAGTTCCAACATTAGTTGGAAGAGTTTGTGATGGAGGAA
CTATTGCAAGATGGTCAGCAATGCAGATTGGAATGTCATTTATTACAGCATACAAACTTTGTGCAGGAGA
AGCAGCAATTGCAGATTTTTCATACGCAGCAAAACACGCAGATGTTATTGGAATGGGAACTGCATTACCA
GCAAGAAGATCAAGAGGAGCAAATGAACCTGGAGGAATTCCATTTGGAATTCTTTGTGATGTTGTTCAAA
CAACTAGAATTTCAGATGATCCAGTTGAACAGTCATTAGAAGTTGTTGCAACAGGAGCAATGTTATATGA
TCAAATTTGGTTAGGAGCATACATGTCTGGAGGAGTTGGATTTACACAGTATGCAACTGCAGCATACACA
GATGATATTCTTGATGATTTTTGTTACTACGGACTTGATTACGTTGAAAAGAAATTTGGAAGATGTGGAA
CAAAAGCAACTATGGATGTAGTTGAAGATATTGCAACAGAAGTTACTCTTTACTCACTTGAACAATACGA
TGAATACCCAACTTTATTAGAAGATCACTTTGGAGGATCACAGAGAGCAGCAGTTGCAGCAGCAGCAGCA
GGAGTTTCAGTTTGTATGGCAACAGGAAATTCAAATGCAGGAGTTAACGGATGGTACCTTTCACAAATTA
TGCACAAAGAATACCACTCAAGACTTGGATTTTACGGATACGATTTACAAGATCAGTGTGGAGCATCAAA
CTCACTTTCAATTAGAAACGATGAATCATCACCATTAGAACTTAGAGGACCAAACTACCCAAATTACGCA
ATGAATGTTGGACACCAAGGAGAATACGCAGGAATTACTCAGGCAGCACACTCAGCAAGAGGAGATGCAT
TTGCAATGAATCCATTAATTAAAGTTGCATTTGCAGATCCATCACTTATTTTTGATTTTGCAAGACCAAG
AAAATGTTGTGCAAGAGGAGCATTAAGAGAATTTGAAGTTGCAGGAGAAAGAGATCCAATTTTACCAGCA
AAATAAACTAGTAGCGGCCGCTGCAGGATATAGCAAAAGTGGGACTTAAGTTCCCACTTTTGCTATTTTA
TAAAAAACGCCCTATTCGTAATATACTATTCAAAACTAAATATTCATTGAAATATTTGGGTAATAATTAA
TATTAATCTAATATTTAGATATTGAGATATAATAATAACATTTTTTTAAAAAATCATCTATTTTCATCTT
AATTTTATATATTAAAGCCCATTTTTTGAGTATTCAAATTCAAATTATTGTGTTATTAACATCTTATATA
TAAACTTTTCTATTTAATGTTAATGAAAAAGTGAATATATATACATAGAGTAATGTTATGATGTATATAT
CAAAAAAAACTAGAGGAGACGACCTTCCATGACAGAATATAAACCAACAGTTAGATTAGCAACAAGAGAT
GACGTACCTAGGGCAGTAAGAACTCTTGCAGCAGCTTTTGCAGATTATCCAGCAACAAGACACACAGTTG
ATCCAGATAGACACATTGAAAGAGTTACAGAATTACAAGAATTATTTTTAACAAGAGTTGGTCTTGATAT
AGGTAAAGTATGGGTTGCAGATGATGGAGCAGCAGTTGCAGTTTGGACAACACCAGAATCAGTTGAAGCT
GGTGCTGTTTTTGCAGAAATTGGACCAAGAATGGCTGAATTATCAGGATCAAGATTAGCAGCTCAGCAAC
AGATGGAAGGATTACTTGCACCACACAGACCAAAAGAACCAGCATGGTTTTTAGCAACAGTTGGAGTTTC
ACCAGATCACCAGGGAAAAGGTTTAGGTTCTGCTGTTGTACTTCCTGGTGTTGAAGCAGCTGAAAGAGCA
GGAGTTCCAGCATTTTTAGAAACATCAGCACCAAGAAATCTTCCATTTTATGAAAGACTTGGATTTACAG
TTACAGCAGATGTTGAAGTTCCAGAAGGACCAAGAACATGGTGTATGACAAGAAAACCAGGAGCATAACC
ATGGCTCCGACCGAAGCCACCCGGGGCGGCCCCGCCGACCCCGCACCCGCCCCCGAGGCCCACCGCGGGG
GACACACCGAACACGCCGACCCTGCTGAACACGCGGCGCAGTTCGGTGCCCAGGAGCGGATCGGGAATTA
ATTCGAAGCTGCTGGTGAAAGAGACCCTATCTTACCTGCTAAAATCTAAGTTAATTACTAATTTATTATT
AATTTATTATTAGATTGGGTAAAATAGTAAAAGAAAACTAAAGGAAACCTAATATGGTTTCCTTTTTTTA
TATATTTTTAATTCACTGGGGGGATTTAAAACTTCATTTTTAATTTAAAAGGATCTAGGTGAAGATCCTT
GGTGCACTCTCAGTACAATCTGCTCTGATGCCGCATAGTTAAGCCAGCCCCGACACCCGCCAACACCCGC
TGACGCGCCCTGACGGGCTTGTCTGCTCCCGGCATCCGCTTACAGACAAGCTGTGACCGTCTCCGGGAGC
TGCATGTGTCAGAGGTTTTCACCGTCATCACCGAAACGCGCGAGACGAAAGGGCCTCGTGATACGCCTAT
TTTTATAGGTTAATGTCATGATAATAATGGTTTCTTAGACGTCAGGTGGCACTTTTCGGGGAAATGTGCG
CGGAACCCCTATTTGTTTATTTTTCTAAATACATTCAAATATGTATCCGCTCATGAGACAATAACCCTGA
TAAATGCTTCAATAATATTGAAAAAGGAAGAGTATGAGTATTCAACATTTCCGTGTCGCCCTTATTCCCT
TTTTTGCGGCATTTTGCCTTCCTGTTTTTGCTCACCCAGAAACGCTGGTGAAAGTAAAAGATGCTGAAGA
TCAGTTGGGTGCACGAGTGGGTTACATCGAACTGGATCTCAACAGCGGTAAGATCCTTGAGAGTTTTCGC
CCCGAAGAACGTTTTCCAATGATGAGCACTTTTAAAGTTCTGCTATGTGGCGCGGTATTATCCCGTATTG
ACGCCGGGCAAGAGCAACTCGGTCGCCGCATACACTATTCTCAGAATGACTTGGTTGAGTACTCACCAGT
CACAGAAAAGCATCTTACGGATGGCATGACAGTAAGAGAATTATGCAGTGCTGCCATAACCATGAGTGAT
AACACTGCGGCCAACTTACTTCTGACAACGATCGGAGGACCGAAGGAGCTAACCGCTTTTTTGCACAACA
TGGGGGATCATGTAACTCGCCTTGATCGTTGGGAACCGGAGCTGAATGAAGCCATACCAAACGACGAGCG
TGACACCACGATGCCTGTAGCAATGGCAACAACGTTGCGCAAACTATTAACTGGCGAACTACTTACTCTA
GCTTCCCGGCAACAATTAATAGACTGGATGGAGGCGGATAAAGTTGCAGGACCACTTCTGCGCTCGGCCC
TTCCGGCTGGCTGGTTTATTGCTGATAAATCTGGAGCCGGTGAGCGTGGGTCTCGCGGTATCATTGCAGC
ACTGGGGCCAGATGGTAAGCCCTCCCGTATCGTAGTTATCTACACGACGGGGAGTCAGGCAACTATGGAT
GAACGAAATAGACAGATCGCTGAGATAGGTGCCTCACTGATTAAGCATTGGTAACTGTCAGACCAAGTTT
ACTCATATATACTTTAGATTGATTTAAAACTTCATTTTTAATTTAAAAGGATCTAGGTGAAGATCCTTTT
TGATAATCTCATGACCAAAATCCCTTAACGTGAGTTTTCGTTCCACTGAGCGTCAGACCCCGTAGAAAAG
ATCAAAGGATCTTCTTGAGATCCTTTTTTTCTGCGCGTAATCTGCTGCTTGCAAACAAAAAAACCACCGC
TACCAGCGGTGGTTTGTTTGCCGGATCAAGAGCTACCAACTCTTTTTCCGAAGGTAACTGGCTTCAGCAG
AGCGCAGATACCAAATACTGTTCTTCTAGTGTAGCCGTAGTTAGGCCACCACTTCAAGAACTCTGTAGCA
CCGCCTACATACCTCGCTCTGCTAATCCTGTTACCAGTGGCTGCTGCCAGTGGCGATAAGTCGTGTCTTA
CCGGGTTGGACTCAAGACGATAGTTACCGGATAAGGCGCAGCGGTCGGGCTGAACGGGGGGTTCGTGCAC
ACAGCCCAGCTTGGAGCGAACGACCTACACCGAACTGAGATACCTACAGCGTGAGCTATGAGAAAGCGCC
ACGCTTCCCGAAGGGAGAAAGGCGGACAGGTATCCGGTAAGCGGCAGGGTCGGAACAGGAGAGCGCACGA
GGGAGCTTCCAGGGGGAAACGCCTGGTATCTTTATAGTCCTGTCGGGTTTCGCCACCTCTGACTTGAGCG
TCGATTTTTGTGATGCTCGTCAGGGGGGCGGAGCCTATGGAAAAACGCCAGCAACGCGGCCTTTTTACGG
TTCCTGGCCTTTTGCTGGCCTTTTGCTCACATGGTACCCATTATTTAGTTTTTTTTTATCACCACAACGT
ATAAACCCCCTTTCAGAAGAAAACAGAGAATGAAAACAGATTTTAATTTATATATCGTATCT
Features (pLannotate 1.2.2; 14 found; start..end, strand, type, name):
    879..902     +  CDS            2xFLAG (fragment): two tandem FLAG® epitope tags
   1003..2331    +  CDS            mrtB: MCRY_METTH - Experimental evidence at protein level: Swiss-Prot protein existence level 1. Component of the methyl-coenzyme M reductase (MCR) I that catalyzes the reductive cleavage of methyl-coenzyme M (CoM-S-CH3 or 2- (methylthio)ethanesulfonate) using coenzyme B (CoB or 7- mercaptoheptanoylthreonine phosphate) as reductant which results in the production of methane and the mixed heterodisulfide of CoB and CoM (CoM-S-S-CoB). This is the final step in methanogenesis. From Methanothermobacter thermautotrophicus (strain ATCC 29096 / DSM 1053 / JCM 10044 / NBRC 100330 / Delta H) (Methanobacteriu
   2394..2870    +  CDS            mcrD: MCRD_METJA - Protein inferred from homology: Swiss-Prot protein existence level 3. From Methanocaldococcus jannaschii (strain ATCC 43067 / DSM 2661 / JAL-1 / JCM 10045 / NBRC 100440) (Methanococcus jannaschii).
   2907..3482    +  CDS            mcrC: MCRC_METTH - Experimental evidence at transcript level: Swiss-Prot protein existence level 2. From Methanothermobacter thermautotrophicus (strain ATCC 29096 / DSM 1053 / JCM 10044 / NBRC 100330 / Delta H) (Methanobacterium thermoautotrophicum).
   3514..4263    +  CDS            mrtG (fragment): MCRZ_METTM - Experimental evidence at protein level: Swiss-Prot protein existence level 1. Component of the methyl-coenzyme M reductase (MCR) I that catalyzes the reductive cleavage of methyl-coenzyme M (CoM-S-CH3 or 2- (methylthio)ethanesulfonate) using coenzyme B (CoB or 7- mercaptoheptanoylthreonine phosphate) as reductant which results in the production of methane and the mixed heterodisulfide of CoB and CoM (CoM-S-S-CoB). This is the final step in methanogenesis. From Methanothermobacter marburgensis (strain ATCC BAA-927 / DSM 2133 / JCM 14651 / NBRC 100331 / OCM 82 / Marburg) (Methanobac
   4368..6020    +  CDS            mcrA: MCRA_METJA - Experimental evidence at protein level: Swiss-Prot protein existence level 1. Component of the methyl-coenzyme M reductase (MCR) I that catalyzes the reductive cleavage of methyl-coenzyme M (CoM-S-CH3 or 2- (methylthio)ethanesulfonate) using coenzyme B (CoB or 7- mercaptoheptanoylthreonine phosphate) as reductant which results in the production of methane and the mixed heterodisulfide of CoB and CoM (CoM-S-S-CoB). This is the final step in methanogenesis. From Methanocaldococcus jannaschii (strain ATCC 43067 / DSM 2661 / JAL-1 / JCM 10045 / NBRC 100440) (Methanococcus jannaschii).
   6027..6046    +  misc_feature   BioBrick suffix: universal suffix for all parts
   6399..6995    +  CDS            pac: PUAC_STRAD - Protein predicted: Swiss-Prot protein existence level 4. Detoxification of puromycin. From Streptomyces alboniger.
   7001..7132    +  CDS            dmpM (fragment): DMPM_STRAD - Protein inferred from homology: Swiss-Prot protein existence level 3. From Streptomyces alboniger.
   7350..7397    -  misc_feature   bom (fragment): basis of mobility region from pBR322
   7499..7534    -  CDS            rop (fragment): Rop protein, which maintains plasmids at low copy number; rop
   7629..7733    +  promoter       AmpR promoter: bla
   7734..8594    +  CDS            AmpR: β-lactamase; bla; confers resistance to ampicillin, carbenicillin, and related antibiotics
   8765..9353    +  rep_origin     ori: high-copy-number ColE1/pMB1/pBR322/pUC origin of replication
