[The description below was written by a language model from this plasmid's Addgene catalogue record and pLannotate feature annotations shown in this document.]
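Description:
Ppst93-MCRaeo-NB is an approximately 9.5 kb E. coli–Methanococcus shuttle expression plasmid built on the pMEV5 backbone and intended for heterologous protein production in the methanogenic archaeon Methanococcus maripaludis. In E. coli it is maintained through a high-copy ColE1/pUC-type origin and selected with ampicillin via the β-lactamase gene and its own promoter; small remnants of the pBR322 bom and rop regions are also detected. Selection in the archaeal host relies on the Streptomyces alboniger pac gene (puromycin N-acetyltransferase), which is followed by a short fragment of the adjacent dmpM gene. The feature table does not annotate any element responsible for replication or maintenance in Methanococcus.

The roughly 5.2 kb insert is the methyl-coenzyme M reductase (MCR) operon of Methanococcus aeolicus. The annotation shows five consecutive same-strand reading frames in the order mcrB, mcrD, mcrC, mcrG and mcrA. They were identified by homology to Methanothermobacter and Methanocaldococcus proteins, so the species named in the table reflect best database matches rather than the source organism. The A, B and G products form the enzyme that catalyses the final, methane-releasing step of methanogenesis, while C and D are accessory operon members. A FLAG epitope fragment lies just upstream of the B subunit gene, consistent with the catalogued Flag-Strep2 tag and suggesting that "NB" means an N-terminal tag on McrB, though the record does not say this and the Strep portion is not annotated. The promoter is likewise not annotated or stated; the "Ppst93" prefix may refer to it. A BioBrick suffix follows the operon. The plasmid is used to express and affinity-purify recombinant, tagged MCR in M. maripaludis, as part of work on expressing divergent methyl/alkyl-coenzyme M reductases.
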