Addgene plasmid #192764: Ppst93-MCRaeo-NB
Purpose: Expresses NB-tagged MCRaeo in Methanococcus maripaludis
Depositing lab: William B. Whitman. Depositing organization: University of Georgia. Publication: Expression of divergent methyl/alkyl coenzyme M reductases from uncultured archaea. Shao N, Fan Y, Chou CW, Yavari S, Williams RV, Amster IJ, Brown SM, Drake IJ, Duin EC, Whitman WB, Liu Y. Commun Biol. 2022 Oct 20;5(1):1113. doi: 10.1038/s42003-022-04057-6. PubMed 36266535.
Backbone
  Vector backbone: pMEV5
  Backbone size w/o insert (bp): 4300
  Total vector size (bp): 9500
  Vector type: Synthetic Biology ; Heterologous expression in Methanococcus maripaludis
  Selectable markers: Puromycin
Growth in bacteria
  Bacterial resistance: Ampicillin, 100 μg/mL
  Growth temperature: 37°C
  Growth strain: DH5alpha
  Copy number: Unknown
Gene/Insert
  Gene/Insert name: Methyl coenzyme M reductase (alt name: MCR)
  Species: Methanococcus aeolicus
  Insert size (bp): 5200
  Tag / fusion protein: Flag-Strep2
Terms and licenses: Academic/Nonprofit Terms; Industry Terms
How to cite: Ppst93-MCRaeo-NB was a gift from William B. Whitman (Addgene plasmid # 192764 ; http://n2t.net/addgene:192764 ; RRID:Addgene_192764)
